Addgene plasmid #144891: TFORF3415
Purpose: Lentiviral vector for overexpressing transcription factor ORFs with unique 24-bp barcodes. Barcodes facilitate identification of transcription factors in pooled screens.
Depositing lab: Feng Zhang. Depositing organization: Broad Institute. Publication: A transcription factor atlas of directed differentiation. Joung J, Ma S, Tay T, Geiger-Schuller KR, Kirchgatterer PC, Verdine VK, Guo B, Arias-Garcia MA, Allen WE, Singh A, Kuksenko O, Abudayyeh OO, Gootenberg JS, Fu Z, Macrae RK, Buenrostro JD, Regev A, Zhang F. Cell. 2023 Jan 5;186(1):209-229.e26. doi: 10.1016/j.cell.2022.11.026. PubMed 36608654.
Backbone
  Vector backbone: pLX_TRC317
  Backbone manufacturer: Broad Institute Genetic Perturbation Platform
  Backbone size w/o insert (bp): 8264
  Vector type: Mammalian Expression, Lentiviral
  Selectable markers: Puromycin
Growth in bacteria
  Bacterial resistance: Ampicillin, 100 μg/mL
  Growth temperature: 37°C
  Growth strain: NEB Stable
  Copy number: High Copy
Gene/Insert
  Gene/Insert name: NKRF
  Species: H. sapiens (human)
  Insert size (bp): 2279
  Entrez Gene: NKRF (a.k.a. ITBA4, NRF)
  Promoter: EF1a
  Tag / fusion protein: V5 (C terminal on insert)
  Cloning method: Gateway Cloning
  Sequencing primers: 5′ GGGTGGAGACTGAAGTTAGGCCAG; 3′ CACATAGCGTAAAAGGAGCAACATAG
Resource information
  A portion of this plasmid was derived from a plasmid made by: Broad Institute Genetic Perturbation Platform
Terms and licenses: Academic/Nonprofit Terms; Industry Terms: Not Available to Industry
Depositor comments: NM_001173488.1 Please test multiple small colonies in case of plasmid recombination. To make this collection available in a timely manner, a portion of this collection was not fully sequenced by Addgene. If an Addgene verified full plasmid sequence is not available, please contact us prior to placing an order to request the full sequence.
How to cite: TFORF3415 was a gift from Feng Zhang (Addgene plasmid # 144891 ; http://n2t.net/addgene:144891 ; RRID:Addgene_144891)
