[The description below was written by a language model from this plasmid's Addgene catalogue record and pLannotate feature annotations shown in this document.]
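Description:
TFORF3415 is a third-generation-style, self-inactivating lentiviral expression plasmid built on the pLX_TRC317 backbone, carrying the human transcription factor NKRF (NF-κB repressing factor, also called NRF or ITBA4) as one member of a barcoded transcription factor ORF collection. It is propagated in E. coli through a high-copy ColE1/pUC-type origin with ampicillin resistance (bla), and also retains an f1 origin and remnants of a lac/T7/T3 cloning region. The depositor notes that the plasmid can recombine, a common issue with LTR-containing vectors.

The viral portion runs from an RSV promoter fused to a truncated HIV-1 5' LTR, which drives genomic RNA production in packaging cells, through the Ψ packaging signal, a gag fragment, the RRE and cPPT/CTS, to a ΔU3 3' LTR followed by an SV40 polyadenylation signal. Within this unit, an SV40 early promoter drives puromycin N-acetyltransferase for selection of transduced mammalian cells, and a separate EF-1α promoter drives the NKRF ORF. The ORF was inserted by Gateway cloning and is flanked by attB1 and attB2 sites, with a C-terminal V5 epitope tag for detection; a WPRE downstream enhances transcript stability and expression. According to the record, each construct in the collection carries a unique 24-bp barcode, although the feature table does not annotate it; the short U6 promoter and small t antigen fragments listed are probably only partial sequence matches.

The construct is intended for stable overexpression of NKRF, either individually or in pooled lentiviral screens where the barcode identifies which transcription factor each cell received, as in studies of directed differentiation.
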