Features (pLannotate 1.2.2; 34 found; start..end, strand, type, name):
      5..231     +  promoter       RSV promoter: Rous sarcoma virus enhancer/promoter
    232..412     +  LTR            5' LTR (truncated): truncated 5' long terminal repeat (LTR) from HIV-1
    459..584     +  misc_feature   HIV-1 Ψ: packaging signal of human immunodeficiency virus type 1
    568..931     +  CDS            HIV-1 gag (fragment): gag protein from human immunodeficiency virus 1; gag
   1077..1310    +  misc_feature   RRE: The Rev response element (RRE) of HIV-1 allows for Rev-dependent mRNA export from the nucleus to the cytoplasm.
   1687..1713    +  CDS            Rev (fragment): human immunodeficiency virus 1 (HIV-1) Rev protein; rev; enhances nuclear export of unspliced and incompletely spliced viral mRNAs
   1720..1743    +  promoter       SV40 promoter (fragment): SV40 early promoter
   1744..1815    +  promoter       SV40 promoter (fragment): SV40 enhancer and early promoter
   1839..1974    +  rep_origin     SV40 ori: SV40 origin of replication
   2020..2616    +  CDS            PuroR (fragment): puromycin N-acetyltransferase; pac from Streptomyces; confers resistance to puromycin
   2665..2782    +  misc_feature   cPPT/CTS: central polypurine tract and central termination sequence of HIV-1
   2847..2913    +  CDS            small t antigen (fragment): SV40 (simian virus 40) small t antigen
   2920..4098    +  promoter       EF-1α promoter: strong constitutive promoter for human elongation factor EF-1α
   4119..4136    +  protein_bind   attB1 (fragment): mutant version of attB; core recombination site for the Gateway® BP reaction BP Clonase™
   4145..6214    +  CDS            NKRF: NKRF_HUMAN - Also known as ITBA4, NRF. Experimental evidence at protein level: Swiss-Prot protein existence level 1. Interacts with a specific negative regulatory element (NRE) 5'-AATTCCTCTGA-3' to mediate transcriptional repression of certain NK- kappa-B responsive genes. Involved in the constitutive silencing of the interferon beta promoter, independently of the virus-induced signals, and in the inhibition of the basal and cytokine-induced iNOS promoter activity. Also involved in the regulation of IL-8 transcription. From Homo sapiens (Human).
   6222..6239    -  protein_bind   attB2 (fragment): mutant version of attB; core recombination site for the Gateway® BP reaction BP Clonase™
   6248..6289    +  CDS            V5 tag: epitope tag from simian virus 5
   6305..6358    +  promoter       U6 promoter (fragment): RNA polymerase III promoter for human U6 snRNA
   6400..6988    +  misc_feature   WPRE: woodchuck hepatitis virus posttranscriptional regulatory element
   7039..7058    +  misc_feature   cPPT/CTS (fragment): central polypurine tract and central termination sequence of HIV-1
   7060..7293    +  LTR            3' LTR (ΔU3): self-inactivating 3' long terminal repeat (LTR) from HIV-1
   7371..7492    +  polyA_signal   SV40 poly(A) signal: SV40 polyadenylation signal
   7532..7667    +  rep_origin     SV40 ori: SV40 origin of replication
   7688..7706    -  promoter       T7 promoter: promoter for bacteriophage T7 RNA polymerase
   7714..7869    +  CDS            lacZα (fragment): LacZα fragment of β-galactosidase; lacZ fragment
   7874..8302    +  rep_origin     f1 ori (sequence partly withheld): f1 bacteriophage origin of replication; arrow indicates direction of (+) strand synthesis
   8355..8459    +  promoter       AmpR promoter: bla
   8460..9320    +  CDS            AmpR: β-lactamase; bla; confers resistance to ampicillin, carbenicillin, and related antibiotics
   9491..10079   +  rep_origin     ori: high-copy-number ColE1/pMB1/pBR322/pUC origin of replication
  10262..10354   +  CDS            lacI (fragment): lac repressor; lacI; The lac repressor binds to the lac operator to inhibit transcription in E. coli. This inhibition can be relieved by adding lactose or isopropyl-β-D-thiogalactopyranoside (IPTG).
  10367..10388   +  protein_bind   CAP binding site: CAP binding activates transcription in the presence of cAMP. E. coli catabolite activator protein
  10403..10433   +  promoter       lac promoter: promoter for the E. coli lac operon
  10441..10457   +  protein_bind   lac operator: The lac repressor binds to the lac operator to inhibit transcription in E. coli. This inhibition can be relieved by adding lactose or isopropyl-β-D-thiogalactopyranoside (IPTG). lac repressor encoded by lacI
  10502..10520   +  promoter       T3 promoter: promoter for bacteriophage T3 RNA polymerase
>Addgene plasmid #144891 | TFORF3415 | addgene full sequence | sequence record 404481 | Addgene NGS Result
TTAATGTAGTCTTATGCAATACTCTTGTAGTCTTGCAACATGGTAACGATGAGTTAGCAACATGCCTTAC
AAGGAGAGAAAAAGCACCGTGCATGCCGATTGGTGGAAGTAAGGTGGTACGATCGTGCCTTATTAGGAAG
GCAACAGACGGGTCTGACATGGATTGGACGAACCACTGAATTGCCGCATTGCAGAGATATTGTATTTAAG
TGCCTAGCTCGATACATAAACGGGTCTCTCTGGTTAGACCAGATCTGAGCCTGGGAGCTCTCTGGCTAAC
TAGGGAACCCACTGCTTAAGCCTCAATAAAGCTTGCCTTGAGTGCTTCAAGTAGTGTGTGCCCGTCTGTT
GTGTGACTCTGGTAACTAGAGATCCCTCAGACCCTTTTAGTCAGTGTGGAAAATCTCTAGCAGTGGCGCC
CGAACAGGGACTTGAAAGCGAAAGGGAAACCAGAGGAGCTCTCTCGACGCAGGACTCGGCTTGCTGAAGC
GCGCACGGCAAGAGGCGAGGGGCGGCGACTGGTGAGTACGCCAAAAATTTTGACTAGCGGAGGCTAGAAG
GAGAGAGATGGGTGCGAGAGCGTCAGTATTAAGCGGGGGAGAATTAGATCGCGATGGGAAAAAATTCGGT
TAAGGCCAGGGGGAAAGAAAAAATATAAATTAAAACATATAGTATGGGCAAGCAGGGAGCTAGAACGATT
CGCAGTTAATCCTGGCCTGTTAGAAACATCAGAAGGCTGTAGACAAATACTGGGACAGCTACAACCATCC
CTTCAGACAGGATCAGAAGAACTTAGATCATTATATAATACAGTAGCAACCCTCTATTGTGTGCATCAAA
GGATAGAGATAAAAGACACCAAGGAAGCTTTAGACAAGATAGAGGAAGAGCAAAACAAAAGTAAGACCAC
CGCACAGCAAGCGGCCGCTGATCTTCAGACCTGGAGGAGGAGATATGAGGGACAATTGGAGAAGTGAATT
ATATAAATATAAAGTAGTAAAAATTGAACCATTAGGAGTAGCACCCACCAAGGCAAAGAGAAGAGTGGTG
CAGAGAGAAAAAAGAGCAGTGGGAATAGGAGCTTTGTTCCTTGGGTTCTTGGGAGCAGCAGGAAGCACTA
TGGGCGCAGCGTCAATGACGCTGACGGTACAGGCCAGACAATTATTGTCTGGTATAGTGCAGCAGCAGAA
CAATTTGCTGAGGGCTATTGAGGCGCAACAGCATCTGTTGCAACTCACAGTCTGGGGCATCAAGCAGCTC
CAGGCAAGAATCCTGGCTGTGGAAAGATACCTAAAGGATCAACAGCTCCTGGGGATTTGGGGTTGCTCTG
GAAAACTCATTTGCACCACTGCTGTGCCTTGGAATGCTAGTTGGAGTAATAAATCTCTGGAACAGATTTG
GAATCACACGACCTGGATGGAGTGGGACAGAGAAATTAACAATTACACAAGCTTAATACACTCCTTAATT
GAAGAATCGCAAAACCAGCAAGAAAAGAATGAACAAGAATTATTGGAATTAGATAAATGGGCAAGTTTGT
GGAATTGGTTTAACATAACAAATTGGCTGTGGTATATAAAATTATTCATAATGATAGTAGGAGGCTTGGT
AGGTTTAAGAATAGTTTTTGCTGTACTTTCTATAGTGAATAGAGTTAGGCAGGGATATTCACCATTATCG
TTTCAGACCCACCTCCCAACCCCGAGGGGACCCATGCATTGCATCTCAATTAGTCAGCAACCAGGTGTGG
AAAGTCCCCAGGCTCCCCAGCAGGCAGAAGTATGCAAAGCATGCGTCTCAATTAGTCAGCAACCATAGTC
CCGCCCCTAACTCCGCCCATCCCGCCCCTAACTCCGCCCAGTTCCGCCCATTCTCCGCCCCATGGCTGAC
TAATTTTTTTTATTTATGCAGAGGCCGAGGCCGCCTCGGCCTCTGAGCTATTCCAGAAGTAGTGAGGAGG
CTTTTTTGGAGGCCTAGGCTTTTGCAAAAAGCTTTCTAGAGGTACCACCGGAGCTTACCATGACCGAGTA
CAAGCCCACGGTGCGCCTCGCCACCCGCGACGACGTCCCCAGGGCCGTACGCACCCTCGCCGCCGCGTTC
GCCGACTACCCCGCCACGCGCCACACCGTCGATCCGGACCGCCACATCGAGCGGGTCACCGAGCTGCAAG
AACTCTTCCTCACGCGCGTCGGGCTCGACATCGGCAAGGTGTGGGTCGCGGACGACGGCGCCGCCGTGGC
GGTCTGGACCACGCCGGAGAGCGTCGAAGCGGGGGCGGTGTTCGCCGAGATCGGCCCGCGCATGGCCGAG
TTGAGCGGTTCCCGGCTGGCCGCGCAGCAACAGATGGAAGGCCTCCTGGCGCCGCACCGGCCCAAGGAGC
CCGCGTGGTTCCTGGCCACCGTCGGCGTCTCGCCCGACCACCAGGGCAAGGGTCTGGGCAGCGCCGTCGT
GCTCCCCGGAGTGGAGGCGGCCGAGCGCGCCGGGGTGCCCGCCTTCCTGGAGACCTCCGCGCCCCGCAAC
CTCCCCTTCTACGAGCGGCTCGGCTTCACCGTCACCGCCGACGTCGAGGTGCCCGAAGGACCGCGCACCT
GGTGCATGACCCGCAAGCCCGGTGCCAGTTAACGAATTCTAGATCTTGAGACAAATGGCAGTATTCATCC
ACAATTTTAAAAGAAAAGGGGGGATTGGGGGGTACAGTGCAGGGGAAAGAATAGTAGACATAATAGCAAC
AGACATACAAACTAAAGAATTACAAAAACAAATTACAAAAATTCAAAATTTTCGGGTTTATTACAGGGAC
AGCAGAGATCCACTTTGGCGCCGGCTCGAGGCCTGCAGGTGCAAAGATGGATAAAGTTTTAAACAGAGAG
GAATCTTTGCAGCTAATGGACCTTCTAGGTCTTGAAAGGAGTGGGAATTGGCTCCGGTGCCCGTCAGTGG
GCAGAGCGCACATCGCCCACAGTCCCCGAGAAGTTGGGGGGAGGGGTCGGCAATTGAACCGGTGCCTAGA
GAAGGTGGCGCGGGGTAAACTGGGAAAGTGATGTCGTGTACTGGCTCCGCCTTTTTCCCGAGGGTGGGGG
AGAACCGTATATAAGTGCAGTAGTCGCCGTGAACGTTCTTTTTCGCAACGGGTTTGCCGCCAGAACACAG
GTAAGTGCCGTGTGTGGTTCCCGCGGGCCTGGCCTCTTTACGGGTTATGGCCCTTGCGTGCCTTGAATTA
CTTCCACCTGGCTGCAGTACGTGATTCTTGATCCCGAGCTTCGGGTTGGAAGTGGGTGGGAGAGTTCGAG
GCCTTGCGCTTAAGGAGCCCCTTCGCCTCGTGCTTGAGTTGAGGCCTGGCCTGGGCGCTGGGGCCGCCGC
GTGCGAATCTGGTGGCACCTTCGCGCCTGTCTCGCTGCTTTCGATAAGTCTCTAGCCATTTAAAATTTTT
GATGACCTGCTGCGACGCTTTTTTTCTGGCAAGATAGTCTTGTAAATGCGGGCCAAGATCTGCACACTGG
TATTTCGGTTTTTGGGGCCGCGGGCGGCGACGGGGCCCGTGCGTCCCAGCGCACATGTTCGGCGAGGCGG
GGCCTGCGAGCGCGGCCACCGAGAATCGGACGGGGGTAGTCTCAAGCTGGCCGGCCTGCTCTGGTGCCTG
GCCTCGCGCCGCCGTGTATCGCCCCGCCCTGGGCGGCAAGGCTGGCCCGGTCGGCACCAGTTGCGTGAGC
GGAAAGATGGCCGCTTCCCGGCCCTGCTGCAGGGAGCTCAAAATGGAGGACGCGGCGCTCGGGAGAGCGG
GCGGGTGAGTCACCCACACAAAGGAAAAGGGCCTTTCCGTCCTCAGCCGTCGCTTCATGTGACTCCACGG
AGTACCGGGCGCCGTCCAGGCACCTCGATTAGTTCTCGAGCTTTTGGAGTACGTCGTCTTTAGGTTGGGG
GGAGGGGTTTTATGCGATGGAGTTTCCCCACACTGAGTGGGTGGAGACTGAAGTTAGGCCAGCTTGGCAC
TTGATGTAATTCTCCTTGGAATTTGCCCTTTTTGAGTTTGGATCTTGGTTCATTCTCAAGCCTCAGACAG
TGGTTCAAAGTTTTTTTCTTCCATTTCAGGTGTCGTGAGGCTAGCATCGATTGATCAACAAGTTTGTACA
AAAAAGTTGGCACCATGGAAAAAATTCTCCAAATGGCTGAAGGTATTGATATTGGGGAGATGCCTTCATA
TGATCTGGTGCTGTCCAAACCTTCCAAAGGTCAAAAACGCCACCTCTCAACATGTGATGGTCAAAATCCT
CCTAAAAAGCAAGCCGGTTCCAAATTCCATGCGAGACCTCGTTTTGAGCCTGTACATTTTGTAGCTAGTA
GTTCAAAAGATGAAAGACAGGAAGATCCTTATGGCCCTCAAACAAAAGAGGTAAATGAACAAACACATTT
TGCCAGCATGCCAAGAGACATCTACCAAGATTATACTCAAGACTCTTTCAGTATACAAGATGGGAATTCT
CAGTATTGTGATTCATCAGGATTCATTCTCACAAAAGACCAGCCTGTAACAGCCAACATGTATTTTGACA
GTGGGAACCCTGCCCCAAGCACCACATCACAGCAGGCAAACTCTCAGTCAACTCCTGAGCCTTCACCATC
ACAGACATTTCCCGAGTCTGTGGTAGCCGAGAAGCAGTATTTTATTGAAAAATTAACGGCGACAATCTGG
AAGAACCTTTCTAATCCAGAAATGACTTCTGGATCTGATAAAATTAATTATACATATATGTTAACTCGTT
GTATTCAGGCGTGTAAGACAAATCCTGAGTATATATATGCTCCTTTAAAGGAAATTCCTCCTGCCGACAT
CCCCAAAAATAAAAAACTTCTAACTGATGGCTATGCTTGTGAAGTTAGATGCCAAAATATCTACTTAACT
ACAGGTTATGCTGGCAGCAAGAATGGGTCCAGGGATCGAGCTACAGAGCTAGCTGTAAAACTCTTGCAGA
AACGTATTGAAGTTAGAGTTGTCCGGCGGAAATTCAAGCATACATTTGGAGAGGACCTCGTGGTGTGTCA
GATTGGCATGTCCTCCTATGAATTTCCTCCAGCTCTGAAGCCACCAGAAGACCTGGTGGTGCTGGGTAAA
GATGCTTCCGGGCAGCCAATTTTTAATGCTTCTGCCAAACACTGGACCAATTTTGTCATTACAGAAAATG
CAAATGATGCAATTGGTATCCTTAACAATTCTGCCTCATTCAACAAGATGTCAATTGAATACAAATATGA
GATGATGCCAAATCGCACATGGCGTTGTCGAGTGTTTTTACAAGATCACTGCTTAGCTGAAGGTTATGGA
ACCAAGAAAACAAGTAAACATGCAGCTGCCGACGAGGCTTTGAAAATTCTTCAAAAAACACAGCCCACTT
ATCCATCTGTCAAAAGTTCACAATGCCATACAGGCTCTTCACCCAGAGGATCTGGAAAGAAGAAAGATAT
AAAGGATCTTGTAGTTTATGAGAATTCTTCAAATCCCGTGTGCACGCTGAACGACACAGCTCAGTTTAAC
CGAATGACAGTTGAGTATGTCTATGAAAGGATGACAGGCCTCCGCTGGAAATGCAAAGTGATTCTAGAGA
GTGAAGTAATTGCAGAAGCAGTTGGGGTGAAGAAAACTGTCAAATATGAAGCTGCTGGGGAAGCTGTGAA
AACCCTCAAAAAGACCCAGCCAACTGTCATTAACAACTTGAAGAAAGGAGCTGTTGAAGATGTGATTTCA
AGAAATGAAATTCAGGGCCGCTCAGCAGAGGAGGCTTACAAACAGCAAATCAAAGAAGATAATATTGGAA
ATCAGCTGCTGAGAAAGATGGGTTGGACTGGTGGTGGTTTAGGTAAATCTGGTGAGGGCATACGGGAGCC
TATCTCAGTGAAAGAGCAGCATAAGCGGGAAGGGCTTGGTCTGGATGTAGAGAGGGTGAATAAAATTGCC
AAGAGAGATATTGAACAGATCATCAGAAACTACGCCCGCTCCGAGAGCCACACAGATTTGACTTTCTCTA
GAGAGCTGACTAATGATGAACGGAAGCAAATACATCAGATTGCCCAGAAGTATGGTCTTAAGAGTAAGTC
TCATGGGGTGGGCCATGATAGGTACCTAGTGGTAGGTAGAAAAAGACGGAAGGAAGACCTACTAGATCAG
CTCAAACAGGAAGGCCAAGTGGGCCATTACGAGCTTGTTATGCCTCAAGCAAATTTGCCAACTTTCTTGT
ACAAAGTGGTTGATATCGGTAAGCCTATCCCTAACCCTCTCCTCGGTCTCGATTCTACGTAGTAATGAAC
TAGTCCGTAACTTGAAAGTATTTCGATTTCTTGGCTTTATATATCTTGTGGAAAGGACGAAGTCTTGGGT
AAGCCTTCCTAAAAACGCGTTAAGTCGACAATCAACCTCTGGATTACAAAATTTGTGAAAGATTGACTGG
TATTCTTAACTATGTTGCTCCTTTTACGCTATGTGGATACGCTGCTTTAATGCCTTTGTATCATGCTATT
GCTTCCCGTATGGCTTTCATTTTCTCCTCCTTGTATAAATCCTGGTTGCTGTCTCTTTATGAGGAGTTGT
GGCCCGTTGTCAGGCAACGTGGCGTGGTGTGCACTGTGTTTGCTGACGCAACCCCCACTGGTTGGGGCAT
TGCCACCACCTGTCAGCTCCTTTCCGGGACTTTCGCTTTCCCCCTCCCTATTGCCACGGCGGAACTCATC
GCCGCCTGCCTTGCCCGCTGCTGGACAGGGGCTCGGCTGTTGGGCACTGACAATTCCGTGGTGTTGTCGG
GGAAATCATCGTCCTTTCCTTGGCTGCTCGCCTGTGTTGCCACCTGGATTCTGCGCGGGACGTCCTTCTG
CTACGTCCCTTCGGCCCTCAATCCAGCGGACCTTCCTTCCCGCGGCCTGCTGCCGGCTCTGCGGCCTCTT
CCGCGTCTTCGCCTTCGCCCTCAGACGAGTCGGATCTCCCTTTGGGCCGCCTCCCCGCGTCGACTTTAAG
ACCAATGACTTACAAGGCAGCTGTAGATCTTAGCCACTTTTTAAAAGAAAAGGGGGGACTGGAAGGGCTA
ATTCACTCCCAACGAAGACAAGATCTGCTTTTTGCTTGTACTGGGTCTCTCTGGTTAGACCAGATCTGAG
CCTGGGAGCTCTCTGGCTAACTAGGGAACCCACTGCTTAAGCCTCAATAAAGCTTGCCTTGAGTGCTTCA
AGTAGTGTGTGCCCGTCTGTTGTGTGACTCTGGTAACTAGAGATCCCTCAGACCCTTTTAGTCAGTGTGG
AAAATCTCTAGCAGTACGTATAGTAGTTCATGTCATCTTATTATTCAGTATTTATAACTTGCAAAGAAAT
GAATATCAGAGAGTGAGAGGAACTTGTTTATTGCAGCTTATAATGGTTACAAATAAAGCAATAGCATCAC
AAATTTCACAAATAAAGCATTTTTTTCACTGCATTCTAGTTGTGGTTTGTCCAAACTCATCAATGTATCT
TATCATGTCTGGCTCTAGCTATCCCGCCCCTAACTCCGCCCATCCCGCCCCTAACTCCGCCCAGTTCCGC
CCATTCTCCGCCCCATGGCTGACTAATTTTTTTTATTTATGCAGAGGCCGAGGCCGCCTCGGCCTCTGAG
CTATTCCAGAAGTAGTGAGGAGGCTTTTTTGGAGGCCTAGGGACGTACCCAATTCGCCCTATAGTGAGTC
GTATTACGCGCGCTCACTGGCCGTCGTTTTACAACGTCGTGACTGGGAAAACCCTGGCGTTACCCAACTT
AATCGCCTTGCAGCACATCCCCCTTTCGCCAGCTGGCGTAATAGCGAAGAGGCCCGCACCGATCGCCCTT
CCCAACAGTTGCGCAGCCTGAATGGCGAATGGG
[124 nt withheld, positions 7874-7997]
C
[91 nt withheld, positions 7999-8089]
A
[49 nt withheld, positions 8091-8139]
CCTTTGACGTTGGAGTCCACGTTCTTT
[37 nt withheld, positions 8167-8203]
ACCCTATCTCGGTCTATTCTTTTGATTTATAAGGGATTTTGCCGATTTCGGCCTATTGGTTAAAAAATGA
GCTGATTTAACAAAAATTTAACGCGAATTTTAACAAAATATTAACGCTTACAATTTAGGTGGCACTTTTC
GGGGAAATGTGCGCGGAACCCCTATTTGTTTATTTTTCTAAATACATTCAAATATGTATCCGCTCATGAG
ACAATAACCCTGATAAATGCTTCAATAATATTGAAAAAGGAAGAGTATGAGTATTCAACATTTCCGTGTC
GCCCTTATTCCCTTTTTTGCGGCATTTTGCCTTCCTGTTTTTGCTCACCCAGAAACGCTGGTGAAAGTAA
AAGATGCTGAAGATCAGTTGGGTGCACGAGTGGGTTACATCGAACTGGATCTCAACAGCGGTAAGATCCT
TGAGAGTTTTCGCCCCGAAGAACGTTTTCCAATGATGAGCACTTTTAAAGTTCTGCTATGTGGCGCGGTA
TTATCCCGTATTGACGCCGGGCAAGAGCAACTCGGTCGCCGCATACACTATTCTCAGAATGACTTGGTTG
AGTACTCACCAGTCACAGAAAAGCATCTTACGGATGGCATGACAGTAAGAGAATTATGCAGTGCTGCCAT
AACCATGAGTGATAACACTGCGGCCAACTTACTTCTGACAACGATCGGAGGACCGAAGGAGCTAACCGCT
TTTTTGCACAACATGGGGGATCATGTAACTCGCCTTGATCGTTGGGAACCGGAGCTGAATGAAGCCATAC
CAAACGACGAGCGTGACACCACGATGCCTGTAGCAATGGCAACAACGTTGCGCAAACTATTAACTGGCGA
ACTACTTACTCTAGCTTCCCGGCAACAATTAATAGACTGGATGGAGGCGGATAAAGTTGCAGGACCACTT
CTGCGCTCGGCCCTTCCGGCTGGCTGGTTTATTGCTGATAAATCTGGAGCCGGTGAGCGTGGGTCTCGCG
GTATCATTGCAGCACTGGGGCCAGATGGTAAGCCCTCCCGTATCGTAGTTATCTACACGACGGGGAGTCA
GGCAACTATGGATGAACGAAATAGACAGATCGCTGAGATAGGTGCCTCACTGATTAAGCATTGGTAACTG
TCAGACCAAGTTTACTCATATATACTTTAGATTGATTTAAAACTTCATTTTTAATTTAAAAGGATCTAGG
TGAAGATCCTTTTTGATAATCTCATGACCAAAATCCCTTAACGTGAGTTTTCGTTCCACTGAGCGTCAGA
CCCCGTAGAAAAGATCAAAGGATCTTCTTGAGATCCTTTTTTTCTGCGCGTAATCTGCTGCTTGCAAACA
AAAAAACCACCGCTACCAGCGGTGGTTTGTTTGCCGGATCAAGAGCTACCAACTCTTTTTCCGAAGGTAA
CTGGCTTCAGCAGAGCGCAGATACCAAATACTGTTCTTCTAGTGTAGCCGTAGTTAGGCCACCACTTCAA
GAACTCTGTAGCACCGCCTACATACCTCGCTCTGCTAATCCTGTTACCAGTGGCTGCTGCCAGTGGCGAT
AAGTCGTGTCTTACCGGGTTGGACTCAAGACGATAGTTACCGGATAAGGCGCAGCGGTCGGGCTGAACGG
GGGGTTCGTGCACACAGCCCAGCTTGGAGCGAACGACCTACACCGAACTGAGATACCTACAGCGTGAGCT
ATGAGAAAGCGCCACGCTTCCCGAAGGGAGAAAGGCGGACAGGTATCCGGTAAGCGGCAGGGTCGGAACA
GGAGAGCGCACGAGGGAGCTTCCAGGGGGAAACGCCTGGTATCTTTATAGTCCTGTCGGGTTTCGCCACC
TCTGACTTGAGCGTCGATTTTTGTGATGCTCGTCAGGGGGGCGGAGCCTATGGAAAAACGCCAGCAACGC
GGCCTTTTTACGGTTCCTGGCCTTTTGCTGGCCTTTTGCTCACATGTTCTTTCCTGCGTTATCCCCTGAT
TCTGTGGATAACCGTATTACCGCCTTTGAGTGAGCTGATACCGCTCGCCGCAGCCGAACGACCGAGCGCA
GCGAGTCAGTGAGCGAGGAAGCGGAAGAGCGCCCAATACGCAAACCGCCTCTCCCCGCGCGTTGGCCGAT
TCATTAATGCAGCTGGCACGACAGGTTTCCCGACTGGAAAGCGGGCAGTGAGCGCAACGCAATTAATGTG
AGTTAGCTCACTCATTAGGCACCCCAGGCTTTACACTTTATGCTTCCGGCTCGTATGTTGTGTGGAATTG
TGAGCGGATAACAATTTCACACAGGAAACAGCTATGACCATGATTACGCCAAGCGCGCAATTAACCCTCA
CTAAAGGGAACAAAAGCTGGAGCTGCAAGC
