>Addgene plasmid #144891 | TFORF3415 | depositor partial sequence | sequence record 286788 | Insert
ATCGATTGATCAACAAGTTTGTACAAAAAAGTTGGCACCATGGAAAAAATTCTCCAAATGGCTGAAGGTA
TTGATATTGGGGAGATGCCTTCATATGATCTGGTGCTGTCCAAACCTTCCAAAGGTCAAAAACGCCACCT
CTCAACATGTGATGGTCAAAATCCTCCTAAAAAGCAAGCCGGTTCCAAATTCCATGCGAGACCTCGTTTT
GAGCCTGTACATTTTGTAGCTAGTAGTTCAAAAGATGAAAGACAGGAAGATCCTTATGGCCCTCAAACAA
AAGAGGTAAATGAACAAACACATTTTGCCAGCATGCCAAGAGACATCTACCAAGATTATACTCAAGACTC
TTTCAGTATACAAGATGGGAATTCTCAGTATTGTGATTCATCAGGATTCATTCTCACAAAAGACCAGCCT
GTAACAGCCAACATGTATTTTGACAGTGGGAACCCTGCCCCAAGCACCACATCACAGCAGGCAAACTCTC
AGTCAACTCCTGAGCCTTCACCATCACAGACATTTCCCGAGTCTGTGGTAGCCGAGAAGCAGTATTTTAT
TGAAAAATTAACGGCGACAATCTGGAAGAACCTTTCTAATCCAGAAATGACTTCTGGATCTGATAAAATT
AATTATACATATATGTTAACTCGTTGTATTCAGGCGTGTAAGACAAATCCTGAGTATATATATGCTCCTT
TAAAGGAAATTCCTCCTGCCGACATCCCCAAAAATAAAAAACTTCTAACTGATGGCTATGCTTGTGAAGT
TAGATGCCAAAATATCTACTTAACTACAGGTTATGCTGGCAGCAAGAATGGGTCCAGGGATCGAGCTACA
GAGCTAGCTGTAAAACTCTTGCAGAAACGTATTGAAGTTAGAGTTGTCCGGCGGAAATTCAAGCATACAT
TTGGAGAGGACCTCGTGGTGTGTCAGATTGGCATGTCCTCCTATGAATTTCCTCCAGCTCTGAAGCCACC
AGAAGACCTGGTGGTGCTGGGTAAAGATGCTTCCGGGCAGCCAATTTTTAATGCTTCTGCCAAACACTGG
ACCAATTTTGTCATTACAGAAAATGCAAATGATGCAATTGGTATCCTTAACAATTCTGCCTCATTCAACA
AGATGTCAATTGAATACAAATATGAGATGATGCCAAATCGCACATGGCGTTGTCGAGTGTTTTTACAAGA
TCACTGCTTAGCTGAAGGTTATGGAACCAAGAAAACAAGTAAACATGCAGCTGCCGACGAGGCTTTGAAA
ATTCTTCAAAAAACACAGCCCACTTATCCATCTGTCAAAAGTTCACAATGCCATACAGGCTCTTCACCCA
GAGGATCTGGAAAGAAGAAAGATATAAAGGATCTTGTAGTTTATGAGAATTCTTCAAATCCCGTGTGCAC
GCTGAACGACACAGCTCAGTTTAACCGAATGACAGTTGAGTATGTCTATGAAAGGATGACAGGCCTCCGC
TGGAAATGCAAAGTGATTCTAGAGAGTGAAGTAATTGCAGAAGCAGTTGGGGTGAAGAAAACTGTCAAAT
ATGAAGCTGCTGGGGAAGCTGTGAAAACCCTCAAAAAGACCCAGCCAACTGTCATTAACAACTTGAAGAA
AGGAGCTGTTGAAGATGTGATTTCAAGAAATGAAATTCAGGGCCGCTCAGCAGAGGAGGCTTACAAACAG
CAAATCAAAGAAGATAATATTGGAAATCAGCTGCTGAGAAAGATGGGTTGGACTGGTGGTGGTTTAGGTA
AATCTGGTGAGGGCATACGGGAGCCTATCTCAGTGAAAGAGCAGCATAAGCGGGAAGGGCTTGGTCTGGA
TGTAGAGAGGGTGAATAAAATTGCCAAGAGAGATATTGAACAGATCATCAGAAACTACGCCCGCTCCGAG
AGCCACACAGATTTGACTTTCTCTAGAGAGCTGACTAATGATGAACGGAAGCAAATACATCAGATTGCCC
AGAAGTATGGTCTTAAGAGTAAGTCTCATGGGGTGGGCCATGATAGGTACCTAGTGGTAGGTAGAAAAAG
ACGGAAGGAAGACCTACTAGATCAGCTCAAACAGGAAGGCCAAGTGGGCCATTACGAGCTTGTTATGCCT
CAAGCAAATTTGCCAACTTTCTTGTACAAAGTGGTTGATATCGGTAAGCCTATCCCTAACCCTCTCCTCG
GTCTCGATTCTACGTAGTAATGAACTAGTCCGTAACTTGAAAGTATTTCGATTTCTTGGCTTTATATATC
TTGTGGAAAGGACGAAGTCTTGGGTAAGCCTTCCTAAAA
