>Addgene plasmid #144891 | TFORF3415 | depositor partial sequence | sequence record 286789 | Barcode
AGTCTTGGGTAAGCCTTCCTAAAA
